Addgene plasmid #35107: pMKV001
Depositing lab: John McCusker. Depositing organization: Duke University. Publication: DsdA (D-serine deaminase): a new heterologous MX cassette for gene disruption and selection in Saccharomyces cerevisiae. Vorachek-Warren MK, McCusker JH. Yeast. 2004 Jan 30;21(2):163-71. 10.1002/yea.1074 PubMed 14755641.
Backbone
  Vector backbone: pRS316
  Vector type: Yeast replicating
  Selectable markers: D Serine
Growth in bacteria
  Bacterial resistance: Ampicillin, 100 μg/mL
  Growth temperature: 37°C
  Growth strain: DH5alpha
  Copy number: High Copy
Gene/Insert
  Gene/Insert name: dsdaMX4 (alt name: D-Serine deaminase)
  Species: E.coli
Terms and licenses: Academic/Nonprofit Terms; Industry Terms: Not Available to Industry
How to cite: pMKV001 was a gift from John McCusker (Addgene plasmid # 35107 ; http://n2t.net/addgene:35107 ; RRID:Addgene_35107)
