[The description below was written by a language model from this plasmid's Addgene catalogue record and pLannotate feature annotations shown in this document.]
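Description:
pMKV001 is a yeast–E. coli shuttle plasmid built on the pRS316 backbone, a centromeric yeast replicating vector. In Saccharomyces cerevisiae it is maintained through a CEN6/ARS element, which gives stable, low-copy segregation. The backbone's URA3 gene, under its own promoter, provides uracil prototrophy and can be counterselected with 5-fluoroorotic acid. In E. coli the plasmid replicates from a high-copy ColE1/pUC-type origin and is selected with ampicillin through the β-lactamase gene. An f1 origin is also present, allowing single-stranded DNA production.

The insert is the dsdAMX4 cassette, placed in the pBluescript-derived multiple cloning site. This interrupts the lacZα region and leaves the cassette flanked by the T7 and T3 promoters. The cassette contains the E. coli dsdA coding sequence, which encodes D-serine deaminase, between the Ashbya gossypii TEF promoter and TEF terminator. This is the standard "MX" arrangement, in which heterologous regulatory sequences drive marker expression in yeast. Expression of the deaminase lets yeast detoxify D-serine, and the record lists D-serine as the selectable marker.

The associated publication presents dsdA as a new heterologous MX cassette for gene disruption and selection in S. cerevisiae. The record does not state this plasmid's specific role in that work. As a replicating carrier of dsdAMX4, it would be suited to testing or demonstrating D-serine-based selection, with URA3 available as an independent marker.
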