Features (pLannotate 1.2.2; 21 found; start..end, strand, type, name):
    137..184     +  misc_feature   bom (fragment): basis of mobility region from pBR322
    195..410     +  promoter       URA3 promoter: S. cerevisiae URA3
    411..1214    +  CDS            URA3: orotidine-5'-phosphate decarboxylase, required for uracil biosynthesis; S. cerevisiae URA3; yeast auxotrophic marker, counterselectable with 5-fluoroorotic acid (5-FOA)
   1293..1342    +  misc_feature   bom (fragment): basis of mobility region from pBR322
   1343..1798    -  rep_origin     f1 ori (sequence partly withheld): f1 bacteriophage origin of replication; arrow indicates direction of (+) strand synthesis
   1806..1963    -  CDS            lacZα (fragment): LacZα fragment of β-galactosidase; lacZ fragment
   1966..1984    +  promoter       T7 promoter: promoter for bacteriophage T7 RNA polymerase
   1993..2016    +  misc_feature   MCS (fragment): pBluescript multiple cloning site
   2101..2298    -  terminator     TEF terminator: Ashbya gossypii TEF terminator
   2307..3632    -  CDS            dsdA: SDHD_ECOLI - Experimental evidence at protein level: Swiss-Prot protein existence level 1. From Escherichia coli (strain K12).
   3633..3976    -  promoter       TEF promoter: Ashbya gossypii TEF promoter
   4105..4123    -  promoter       T3 promoter: promoter for bacteriophage T3 RNA polymerase
   4168..4184    -  protein_bind   lac operator: The lac repressor binds to the lac operator to inhibit transcription in E. coli. This inhibition can be relieved by adding lactose or isopropyl-β-D-thiogalactopyranoside (IPTG). lac repressor encoded by lacI
   4192..4222    -  promoter       lac promoter: promoter for the E. coli lac operon
   4237..4258    -  protein_bind   CAP binding site: CAP binding activates transcription in the presence of cAMP. E. coli catabolite activator protein
   4271..4363    -  CDS            lacI (fragment): lac repressor; lacI; The lac repressor binds to the lac operator to inhibit transcription in E. coli. This inhibition can be relieved by adding lactose or isopropyl-β-D-thiogalactopyranoside (IPTG).
   4546..5134    -  rep_origin     ori: high-copy-number ColE1/pMB1/pBR322/pUC origin of replication
   5305..6165    -  CDS            AmpR: β-lactamase; bla; confers resistance to ampicillin, carbenicillin, and related antibiotics
   6166..6270    -  promoter       AmpR promoter: bla
   6307..6810    +  misc_feature   CEN/ARS: S. cerevisiae CEN6 centromere fused to an autonomously replicating sequence
   6879..35      +  CDS            rop (fragment) (across the origin): Rop protein, which maintains plasmids at low copy number; rop
>Addgene plasmid #35107 | pMKV001 | depositor full sequence | sequence record 83390 | pMKV001 sequence 6879 bps
TCGCGCGTTTCGGTGATGACGGTGAAAACCTCTGACACATGCAGCTCCCGGAGACGGTCACAGCTTGTCT
GTAAGCGGATGCCGGGAGCAGACAAGCCCGTCAGGGCGCGTCAGCGGGTGTTGGCGGGTGTCGGGGCTGG
CTTAACTATGCGGCATCAGAGCAGATTGTACTGAGAGTGCACCACGCTTTTCAATTCAATTCATCATTTT
TTTTTTATTCTTTTTTTTGATTTCGGTTTCTTTGAAATTTTTTTGATTCGGTAATCTCCGAACAGAAGGA
AGAACGAAGGAAGGAGCACAGACTTAGATTGGTATATATACGCATATGTAGTGTTGAAGAAACATGAAAT
TGCCCAGTATTCTTAACCCAACTGCACAGAACAAAAACCTGCAGGAAACGAAGATAAATCATGTCGAAAG
CTACATATAAGGAACGTGCTGCTACTCATCCTAGTCCTGTTGCTGCCAAGCTATTTAATATCATGCACGA
AAAGCAAACAAACTTGTGTGCTTCATTGGATGTTCGTACCACCAAGGAATTACTGGAGTTAGTTGAAGCA
TTAGGTCCCAAAATTTGTTTACTAAAAACACATGTGGATATCTTGACTGATTTTTCCATGGAGGGCACAG
TTAAGCCGCTAAAGGCATTATCCGCCAAGTACAATTTTTTACTCTTCGAAGACAGAAAATTTGCTGACAT
TGGTAATACAGTCAAATTGCAGTACTCTGCGGGTGTATACAGAATAGCAGAATGGGCAGACATTACGAAT
GCACACGGTGTGGTGGGCCCAGGTATTGTTAGCGGTTTGAAGCAGGCGGCAGAAGAAGTAACAAAGGAAC
CTAGAGGCCTTTTGATGTTAGCAGAATTGTCATGCAAGGGCTCCCTATCTACTGGAGAATATACTAAGGG
TACTGTTGACATTGCGAAGAGCGACAAAGATTTTGTTATCGGCTTTATTGCTCAAAGAGACATGGGTGGA
AGAGATGAAGGTTACGATTGGTTGATTATGACACCCGGTGTGGGTTTAGATGACAAGGGAGACGCATTGG
GTCAACAGTATAGAACCGTGGATGATGTGGTCTCTACAGGATCTGACATTATTATTGTTGGAAGAGGACT
ATTTGCAAAGGGAAGGGATGCTAAGGTAGAGGGTGAACGTTACAGAAAAGCAGGCTGGGAAGCATATTTG
AGAAGATGCGGCCAGCAAAACTAAAAAACTGTATTATAAGTAAATGCATGTATACTAAACTCACAAATTA
GAGCTTCAATTTAATTATATCAGTTATTACCCTGCGGTGTGAAATACCGCACAGATGCGTAAGGAGAAAA
TACCGCATCAGGAAATTGTAAACGTTAATATTTTGTTAAAATTCGCGTTAAATTTTTGTTAAATCAGCTC
ATTTTTTAACCAATAGGCCGAAATCGGCAAAATCCCTTATAAATCAAAAGAATAGACCGAGATAGGGT
[37 nt withheld, positions 1469-1505]
AAAGAACGTGGACTCCAACGTCAAAGG
[49 nt withheld, positions 1533-1581]
T
[91 nt withheld, positions 1583-1673]
G
[124 nt withheld, positions 1675-1798]
CGCGCCATTCGCCATTCAGGCTGCGCAACTGTTGGGAAGGGCGATCGGTGCGGGCCTCTTCGCTATTACG
CCAGCTGGCGAAGGGGGGATGTGCTGCAAGGCGATTAAGTTGGGTAACGCCAGGGTTTTCCCAGTCACGA
CGTTGTAAAACGACGGCCAGTGAATTGTAATACGACTCACTATAGGGCGAATTGGAGCTCCACCGCGGTG
GCGGCCGCATAGGCCACTAGTGGATCTGATATCATCGATGAATTCGAGCTCGTTTTCGACACTGGATGGC
GGCGTTAGTATCGAATCGACAGCAGTATAGCGACCAGCATTCACATACGATTGACGCATGATATTACTTT
CTGCGCACTTAACTTCGCATCTGGGCAGATGATGTCGAGGCGAAAAAAAATATAAATCACGCTAACATTT
GATTAAAATAGAACAACTACAATATAAAAAAACTATACAAATGACAAGTTCTTGAAAACAAGAATCTTTT
TATTGTCAGTACTGATTAACGGCCTTTTGCCAGATATTGATTCATCTCTTCTTCCGGCACCATTCCACCT
CCCGTCGCCCACACCAGATGAGTGGTATTACGCAGTTGTTCTGCGCTGAAACCGTGCATCTGTTGGTAAC
TTACTGATGCACACACGCGCTGAGGTCCGGCCATACCCGCCAGTGCCGAAGGTTCAAGACGAATACCTTC
TTCCTGCGCCAGCCAGCCAAGCATGTCATACATGGTTTGATCGCTAAGGGTATAGAAGCCATCCAGCAGA
CGCTCCATTGCCCGCCCGACAAAGCCTGATGCGCGACCAACTGCAAGGCCATCCGCTGCGGTAAGGTTGT
CGATACCAATATCCTGAACAGAAATCTGATCGTGTAATCCTGTATGGACGCCTAACAACATACAAGGGGA
GTGCGTTGGTTCGGCAAAAAAGCAGTGAACATGATCGCCAAACGCCAGTTTAAGCCCGAATGCGACGCCA
CCAGGACCACCGCCAACACCACACGGCAGATAGACAAACAGAGGGTTATCAGCATCGACGATACGGCCTT
GCTGGGCAAATTGCGCTTTAAGACGCTGGCCAGCGACGGAATACCCAAGGAACAACGTGCGGGAATTTTC
GTCATCAATAAAGAAACAGTTCGGGTCAGACTGCGCTGCTTTACGTCCTTCCTCGACGGCAACACCATAA
TCTTGCTCATATTCCACGACCGTAACGCCATGGCTGCGCAGTTTCGCTTTTTTCCATGCCCGGGCATCAG
CAGACATATGAACTGTCACCTTAAAGCCAATGCGGGCGCTCATAATGCCGATTGATAACCCCAGATTTCC
GGTTGAGCCCACAGCAATGCTGTATTGGCTAAAGAACTGTTTAAACTCCGGAGAAAGCAGTTTGCTGTAG
TCATCATCAAGCGTCAGCAACCCCGCTTCCAGAGCCAGTTTTTCTGCGTGTGCCAGGACTTCATAAATCC
CGCCGCGTGCTTTTATGGAGCCGGAAATGGGCAAATGGCTATCTTTTTTCAGTAACAGTTGCCCGCTGAT
CGGTTGCTGATATTCTTTTTCCAGCCGTTTTTGCATAGCTGGAATGGCAACCAGTTCTGATTCAATAATC
CCCCCAGTGGCAGCAGTTTCAGGAAATGCTTTTGCCAGATAGGGTGCAAAACGGGATAAGCGCGCATGGG
CGTCCTGAACATCCTGTTCGGTCAGGCCAACATAAGGTAAACCTTCAGCCAATGAGGTCGTGCCAGGATT
AAACCAGGTGGTTTCTTTAAGAGCAACCAGATCCTTTACCAACGGATACTGGGCGATGAGCGAGTTCATT
TTAGCGTTTTCCATGGTTGTTTATGTTCGGATGTGATGTGAGAACTGTATCCTAGCAAGATTTTAAAAGG
AAGTATATGAAAGAAGAACCTCAGTGGCAAATCCTAACCTTTTATATTTCTCTACAGGGGCGCGGCGTGG
GGACAATTCAACGCGTCTGTGAGGGGAGCGTTTCCCTGCTCGCAGGTCTGCAGCGAGGAGCCGTAATTTT
TGCTTCGCGCCGTGCGGCCATCAAAATGTATGGATGCAAATGATTATACATGGGGATGTATGGGCTAAAT
GTACGGGCGACAGTCACATCATGCCCCTGAGCTGCGCACGTCAAGACTGTCAAGGAGGGTATTCTGGGCC
TCCATGTCGCTGGCCGGGTGACCCGGCGGGGACAAGGCAAGCTAAACAGATCTGGCGCGCCTTAATTAAC
CCGGGGATCCGTCGACCTGCAGCGTACGAAGCTTCAGCTGGCGGCCGCTCTAGCCAGCTTTTGTTCCCTT
TAGTGAGGGTTAATTCCGAGCTTGGCGTAATCATGGTCATAGCTGTTTCCTGTGTGAAATTGTTATCCGC
TCACAATTCCACACAACATAGGAGCCGGAAGCATAAAGTGTAAAGCCTGGGGTGCCTAATGAGTGAGGTA
ACTCACATTAATTGCGTTGCGCTCACTGCCCGCTTTCCAGTCGGGAAACCTGTCGTGCCAGCTGCATTAA
TGAATCGGCCAACGCGCGGGGAGAGGCGGTTTGCGTATTGGGCGCTCTTCCGCTTCCTCGCTCACTGACT
CGCTGCGCTCGGTCGTTCGGCTGCGGCGAGCGGTATCAGCTCACTCAAAGGCGGTAATACGGTTATCCAC
AGAATCAGGGGATAACGCAGGAAAGAACATGTGAGCAAAAGGCCAGCAAAAGGCCAGGAACCGTAAAAAG
GCCGCGTTGCTGGCGTTTTTCCATAGGCTCGGCCCCCCTGACGAGCATCACAAAAATCGACGCTCAAGTC
AGAGGTGGCGAAACCCGACAGGACTATAAAGATACCAGGCGTTCCCCCCTGGAAGCTCCCTCGTGCGCTC
TCCTGTTCCGACCCTGCCGCTTACCGGATACCTGTCCGCCTTTCTCCCTTCGGGAAGCGTGGCGCTTTCT
CAATGCTCACGCTGTAGGTATCTCAGTTCGGTGTAGGTCGTTCGCTCCAAGCTGGGCTGTGTGCACGAAC
CCCCCGTTCAGCCCGACCGCTGCGCCTTATCCGGTAACTATCGTCTTGAGTCCAACCCGGTAAGACACGA
CTTATCGCCACTGGCAGCAGCCACTGGTAACAGGATTAGCAGAGCGAGGTATGTAGGCGGTGCTACAGAG
TTCTTGAAGTGGTGGCCTAACTACGGCTACACTAGAAGGACAGTATTTGGTATCTGCGCTCTGCTGAAGC
CAGTTACCTTCGGAAAAAGAGTTGGTAGCTCTTGATCCGGCAAACAAACCACCGCTGGTAGCGGTGGTTT
TTTTGTTTGCAAGCAGCAGATTACGCGCAGAAAAAAAGGATCTCAAGAAGATCCTTTGATCTTTTCTACG
GGGTCTGACGCTCAGTGGAACGAAAACTCACGTTAAGGGATTTTGGTCATGAGATTATCAAAAAGGATCT
TCACCTAGATCCTTTTAAATTAAAAATGAAGTTTTAAATCAATCTAAAGTATATATGAGTAAACTTGGTC
TGACAGTTACCAATGCTTAATCAGTGAGGCACCTATCTCAGCGATCTGTCTATTTCGTTCATCCATAGTT
GCCTGACTGCCCGTCGTGTAGATAACTACGATACGGGAGGGCTTACCATCTGGCCCCAGTGCTGCAATGA
TACCGCGAGACCCACGCTCACCGGCTCCAGATTTATCAGCAATAAACCAGCCAGCCGGAAGGGCCGAGCG
CAGAAGTGGTCCTGCAACTTTATCCGCCTCCATCCAGTCTATTAATTGTTGCCGGGAAGCTAGAGTAAGT
AGTTCGCCAGTTAATAGTTTGCGCAACGTTGTTGCCATTGCTACAGGCATCGTGGTGTCACGCTCGTCGT
TTGGTATGGCTTCATTCAGCTCCGGTTCCCAACGATCAAGGCGAGTTACATGATCCCCCATGTTGTGAAA
AAAAGCGGTTAGCTCCTTCGGTCCTCCGATCGTTGTCAGAAGTAAGTTGGCCGCAGTGTTATCACTCATG
GTTATGGCAGCACTGCATAATTCTCTTACTGTCATGCCATCCGTAAGATGCTTTTCTGTGACTGGTGAGT
ACTCAACCAAGTCATTCTGAGAATAGTGTATGCGGCGACCGAGTTGCTCTTGCCCGGCGTCAATACGGGA
TAATACCGCGCCACATAGCAGAACTTTAAAAGTGCTCATCATTGGAAAACGTTCTTCGGGGCGAAAACTC
TCAAGGATCTTACCGCTGTTGAGATCCAGTTCGATGTAACCCACTCGTGCACCCAACTGATCTTCAGCAT
CTTTTACTTTCACCAGCGTTTCTGGGTGAGCAAAAACAGGAAGGCAAAATGCCGCAAAAAAGGGAATAAG
GGCGACACGGAAATGTTGAATACTCATACTCTTCCTTTTTCAATATTATTGAAGCATTTATCAGGGTTAT
TGTCTCATGAGCGGATACATATTTGAATGTATTTAGAAAAATAAACAAATAGGGGTTCCGCGCACATTTC
CCCGAAAAGTGCCACCTGGGTCCTTTTCATCACGTGCTATAAAAATAATTATAATTTAAATTTTTTAATA
TAAATATATAAATTAAAAATAGAAAGTAAAAAAAGAAATTAAAGAAAAAATAGTTTTTGTTTTCCGAAGA
TGTAAAAGACTCTAGGGGGATCGCCAACAAATACTACCTTTTATCTTGCTCTTCCTGCTCTCAGGTATTA
ATGCCGAATTGTTTCATCTTGTCTGTGTAGAAGACCACACACGAAAATCCTGTGATTTTACATTTTACTT
ATCGTTAATCGAATGTATATCTATTTAATCTGCTTTTCTTGTCTAATAAATATATATGTAAAGTACGCTT
TTTGTTGAAATTTTTTAAACCTTTGTTTATTTTTTTTTCTTCATTCCGTAACTCTTCTACCTTCTTTATT
TACTTTCTAAAATCCAAATACAAAACATAAAAATAAATAAACACAGAGTAAATTCCCAAATTATTCCATC
ATTAAAAGATACGAGGCGCGTGTAAGTTACAGGCAAGCGATCCGTCCTAAGAAACCATTATTATCATGAC
ATTAACCTATAAAAATAGGCGTATCACGAGGCCCTTTCGTC
