>Addgene plasmid #35107 | pMKV001 | addgene partial sequence | sequence record 52319 | M13pUC-Fwd 5'-CCCAGTCACGACGTTGTAAAACG-3'
TACGACTCACTATAGGGCGAATTGGAGCTCCACCGCGGTGGCGGCCGCATAGGCCACTAGTGGATCTGAT
ATCATCGATGAATTCGAGCTCGTTTTTGACACTGGATGGCGGCGTTAGTATCGAATCGACAGCAGTATAG
CGACCAGCATTCACATACGATTGACGCATGATATTACTTTCTGCGCACTTAACTTCGCATCTGGGCAGAT
GATGTCGAGGCGAAAAAAAATATAAATCACGCTAACATTTGATTAAAATAGAACAACTACAATATAAAAA
AACTATACAAATGACAAGTTCTTGAAAACAAGAATCTTTTTATTGTCAGTACTGATTAACGGCCTTTTGC
CAGATATTGATTCATCTCTTCTTCCGGCACCATTCCACCTCCCGTCGCCCACACCAGATGAGTGGTATTA
CGCAGTTGTTCTGCGCTGAAACCGTGCATCTGTTGGTAACTTACTGATGCACACACGCGCTGAGGTCCGG
CCATACCCGCCAGTGCCGAAGGTTCAAGACGAATACCTTCTTCCTGCGCCAGCCAGCCAAGCATGTCATA
CATGGTTTGATCGCTAAGGGTATAGAAGCCATCCAGCAGACGCTCCATTGCCCGCCCGACAAAGCCTGAT
GCGCGACCAACTGCAAGGCCATCCGCTGCGGTAAGGTTGTCGATACCAATATCCTGGACAGAAATCTGAT
CGTGTAATCCTGTATGGACGCCTAACAACATACAAGGGGAGTGCGTTGGTTCGGCAAAAAAGCAGTGAAC
ATGATCGCCAAACGCCAGTTTAAGCCCGAATGCGACGCCACCAGGACCACCGCCAACACCACACGGCAGA
TAGACAAACAGAGGGTTATCAGCAT
